>Addgene plasmid #29410 | pcDNA3.1/GS-DJ1-C53A | addgene partial sequence | sequence record 34773 | 29410 with BGH-rev
CATGGTGATGGTGATGATGACCGGTTCACGTAGAATCGAGACCGAGGAGAGGGTTAGGGATAGGCTTACC
TTCGAATGGGTGACCTCGAAGCTCGCCCTTGTCTTTAAGAACAAGTGGAGCCTTCACTTGAGCCGCCACC
TCCTTGCCATTCAGGGCTTCAACAATTGCAAGCGCAAACTCGAAGCTGGTCCCAGGCCCCCGGCTTGTAA
GAATCAGGCCGTCTTTTTCCACACGATTCTCAGAGTAGGTGTAATGACCTCCATTCATCATTTTGTCTTT
AGCAAGAGGGTGTGTTGTAACTTTACTTCCAAAACCTATTTCATGAGCCAACAGAGCAGTAGGACCTGCA
CAGATGGCGGCTATCAGGCCCTTCCGGTTTTCCTGCTCCTTCAGTATCTCCTTCACAGCAGCAGACTCAG
ATAAATTCTGTGCGCCCAGATTACCTCCTGGTAGAACCACCACATCATATGGTCCCTCTTTTTTTGCATC
TTCAAGGCTGGCATCAGGAGCAATGACCACATCACGGCTACACTGTACTGGGTCTTTTCCAGCCAGGCCT
GCAACGGTGACCTTAATCCCAGCTCGCCTCATGACATCTACAGGGATGACCGTCTCCATTTCCTCTGCTC
CTTTAGC
