[The description below was written by a language model from this plasmid's Addgene catalogue record.]
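Description:
pcDNA3.1/GS-DJ1-C53A is a mammalian expression plasmid built on the Invitrogen pcDNA3.1/GS backbone (about 4 kb without the insert) and carrying the human DJ-1 coding sequence, the product of the PARK7 gene. It is propagated in E. coli as a high-copy plasmid under Zeocin (bleomycin-family) selection. The catalogue entry lists neomycin/G418 as the selectable marker for mammalian cells. This sits oddly beside the Zeocin-based bacterial selection, so the marker actually present is worth checking against the sequence before planning stable selection. No feature table accompanies the record, so the origin of replication and the exact regulatory elements are not itemised. The listed sequencing primers, CMV forward and BGH reverse, suggest the usual pcDNA3.1 arrangement, in which the insert lies between a CMV immediate-early promoter and a bovine growth hormone polyadenylation signal. This gives strong constitutive expression in transfected mammalian cells.

The insert encodes DJ-1 with a cysteine-to-alanine substitution at residue 53 (Cys53Ala) and a V5 epitope fused to its C terminus, which allows detection or immunoprecipitation with anti-V5 antibodies and distinguishes the exogenous protein from endogenous DJ-1. PARK7 is a gene linked to recessive early-onset Parkinson's disease, and the cysteine residues of DJ-1 are generally studied for their roles in oxidative modification and stress responses. Replacing Cys53 with alanine removes the thiol at that position, so the construct is suited to testing the contribution of this residue to DJ-1 behaviour, typically in comparison with wild-type protein or other cysteine mutants. The record does not state a specific experimental purpose.
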