Addgene plasmid #29410: pcDNA3.1/GS-DJ1-C53A
Depositing lab: Mark Cookson. Depositing organization: National Institute on Aging (NIA).
Backbone
  Vector backbone: pcDNA3.1/GS
  Backbone manufacturer: Invitrogen
  Backbone size w/o insert (bp): 4000
  Vector type: Mammalian Expression
  Selectable markers: Neomycin (select with G418)
Growth in bacteria
  Bacterial resistance: Bleocin (Zeocin), 50 μg/mL
  Growth temperature: 37°C
  Growth strain: DH5alpha
  Copy number: High Copy
Gene/Insert
  Gene/Insert name: DJ1
  Species: H. sapiens (human)
  Mutation: Cys53Ala
  GenBank ID: AF021819
  Entrez Gene: PARK7 (a.k.a. DJ-1, DJ1, GATD2, HEL-S-67p)
  Tag / fusion protein: V5 epitope (C terminal on insert)
  Cloning method: Restriction Enzyme
  Sequencing primers: 5′ CMV-F; 3′ BGH-Rev
Terms and licenses: Academic/Nonprofit Terms; Industry Terms: Not Available to Industry
How to cite: pcDNA3.1/GS-DJ1-C53A was a gift from Mark Cookson (Addgene plasmid # 29410 ; http://n2t.net/addgene:29410 ; RRID:Addgene_29410)
